>Addgene plasmid #90778 | NCAPD2 E7.2 gRNA | addgene full sequence | sequence record 183630 | Addgene NGS Result
GAGTCAGTGAGCGAGGAAGCGGAAGAGCGCCCAATACGCAAACCGCCTCTCCCCGCGCGTTGGCCGATTC
ATTAATGCAGCTGGCACGACAGGTTTCCCGACTGGAAAGCGGGCAGTGAGCGCAACGCAATTAATGTGAG
TTAGCTCACTCATTAGGCACCCCAGGCTTTACACTTTATGCTTCCGGCTCGTATGTTGTGTGGAATTGTG
AGCGGATAACAATTTCACACAGGAAACAGCTATGACCATGATTACGCCAAGCGCGCAATTAACCCTCACT
AAAGGGAACAAAAGCTGGAGCTGCAAGCTTAATGTAGTCTTATGCAATACTCTTGTAGTCTTGCAACATG
GTAACGATGAGTTAGCAACATGCCTTACAAGGAGAGAAAAAGCACCGTGCATGCCGATTGGTGGAAGTAA
GGTGGTACGATCGTGCCTTATTAGGAAGGCAACAGACGGGTCTGACATGGATTGGACGAACCACTGAATT
GCCGCATTGCAGAGATATTGTATTTAAGTGCCTAGCTCGATACATAAACGGGTCTCTCTGGTTAGACCAG
ATCTGAGCCTGGGAGCTCTCTGGCTAACTAGGGAACCCACTGCTTAAGCCTCAATAAAGCTTGCCTTGAG
TGCTTCAAGTAGTGTGTGCCCGTCTGTTGTGTGACTCTGGTAACTAGAGATCCCTCAGACCCTTTTAGTC
AGTGTGGAAAATCTCTAGCAGTGGCGCCCGAACAGGGACTTGAAAGCGAAAGGGAAACCAGAGGAGCTCT
CTCGACGCAGGACTCGGCTTGCTGAAGCGCGCACGGCAAGAGGCGAGGGGCGGCGACTGGTGAGTACGCC
AAAAATTTTGACTAGCGGAGGCTAGAAGGAGAGAGATGGGTGCGAGAGCGTCAGTATTAAGCGGGGGAGA
ATTAGATCGCGATGGGAAAAAATTCGGTTAAGGCCAGGGGGAAAGAAAAAATATAAATTAAAACATATAG
TATGGGCAAGCAGGGAGCTAGAACGATTCGCAGTTAATCCTGGCCTGTTAGAAACATCAGAAGGCTGTAG
ACAAATACTGGGACAGCTACAACCATCCCTTCAGACAGGATCAGAAGAACTTAGATCATTATATAATACA
GTAGCAACCCTCTATTGTGTGCATCAAAGGATAGAGATAAAAGACACCAAGGAAGCTTTAGACAAGATAG
AGGAAGAGCAAAACAAAAGTAAGACCACCGCACAGCAAGCGGCCGCTGATCTTCAGACCTGGAGGAGGAG
ATATGAGGGACAATTGGAGAAGTGAATTATATAAATATAAAGTAGTAAAAATTGAACCATTAGGAGTAGC
ACCCACCAAGGCAAAGAGAAGAGTGGTGCAGAGAGAAAAAAGAGCAGTGGGAATAGGAGCTTTGTTCCTT
GGGTTCTTGGGAGCAGCAGGAAGCACTATGGGCGCAGCGTCAATGACGCTGACGGTACAGGCCAGACAAT
TATTGTCTGGTATAGTGCAGCAGCAGAACAATTTGCTGAGGGCTATTGAGGCGCAACAGCATCTGTTGCA
ACTCACAGTCTGGGGCATCAAGCAGCTCCAGGCAAGAATCCTGGCTGTGGAAAGATACCTAAAGGATCAA
CAGCTCCTGGGGATTTGGGGTTGCTCTGGAAAACTCATTTGCACCACTGCTGTGCCTTGGAATGCTAGTT
GGAGTAATAAATCTCTGGAACAGATTTGGAATCACACGACCTGGATGGAGTGGGACAGAGAAATTAACAA
TTACACAAGCTTAATACACTCCTTAATTGAAGAATCGCAAAACCAGCAAGAAAAGAATGAACAAGAATTA
TTGGAATTAGATAAATGGGCAAGTTTGTGGAATTGGTTTAACATAACAAATTGGCTGTGGTATATAAAAT
TATTCATAATGATAGTAGGAGGCTTGGTAGGTTTAAGAATAGTTTTTGCTGTACTTTCTATAGTGAATAG
AGTTAGGCAGGGATATTCACCATTATCGTTTCAGACCCACCTCCCAACCCCGAGGGGACCCAGAGAGGGC
CTATTTCCCATGATTCCTTCATATTTGCATATACGATACAAGGCTGTTAGAGAGATAATTAGAATTAATT
TGACTGTAAACACAAAGATATTAGTACAAAATACGTGACGTAGAAAGTAATAATTTCTTGGGTAGTTTGC
AGTTTTAAAATTATGTTTTAAAATGGACTATCATATGCTTACCGTAACTTGAAAGTATTTCGATTTCTTG
GCTTTATATATCTTGTGGAAAGGACGAAACACCGCAGATGGAACTCATACATTGTTTAAGAGCTATGCTG
GAAACAGCATAGCAAGTTTAAATAAGGCTAGTCCGTTATCAACTTGAAAAAGTGGCACCGAGTCGGTGCT
TTTTTTGAATTCTAGATCTTGAGACAAATGGCAGTATTCATCCACAATTTTAAAAGAAAAGGGGGGATTG
GGGGGTACAGTGCAGGGGAAAGAATAGTAGACATAATAGCAACAGACATACAAACTAAAGAATTACAAAA
ACAAATTACAAAAATTCAAAATTTTCGGGTTTATTACAGGGACAGCAGAGATCCACTTTGGCGCCGGCTC
GAGTGGCTCCGGTGCCCGTCAGTGGGCAGAGCGCACATCGCCCACAGTCCCCGAGAAGTTGGGGGGAGGG
GTCGGCAATTGAACCGGTGCCTAGAGAAGGTGGCGCGGGGTAAACTGGGAAAGTGATGTCGTGTACTGGC
TCCGCCTTTTTCCCGAGGGTGGGGGAGAACCGTATATAAGTGCAGTAGTCGCCGTGAACGTTCTTTTTCG
CAACGGGTTTGCCGCCAGAACACAGGTGTCGTGACGCGGGATCCGCCACCATGACCGAGTACAAGCCCAC
GGTGCGCCTCGCCACCCGCGACGACGTCCCCAGGGCCGTACGCACCCTCGCCGCCGCGTTCGCCGACTAC
CCCGCCACGCGCCACACCGTCGATCCGGACCGCCACATCGAGCGGGTCACCGAGCTGCAAGAACTCTTCC
TCACGCGCGTCGGGCTCGACATCGGCAAGGTGTGGGTCGCGGACGACGGCGCCGCGGTGGCGGTCTGGAC
CACGCCGGAGAGCGTCGAAGCGGGGGCGGTGTTCGCCGAGATCGGCCCGCGCATGGCCGAGTTGAGCGGT
TCCCGGCTGGCCGCGCAGCAACAGATGGAAGGCCTCCTGGCGCCGCACCGGCCCAAGGAGCCCGCGTGGT
TCCTGGCCACCGTCGGAGTCTCGCCCGACCACCAGGGCAAGGGTCTGGGCAGCGCCGTCGTGCTCCCCGG
AGTGGAGGCGGCCGAGCGCGCCGGGGTGCCCGCCTTCCTGGAGACCTCCGCGCCCCGCAACCTCCCCTTC
TACGAGCGGCTCGGCTTCACCGTCACCGCCGACGTCGAGGTGCCCGAAGGACCGCGCACCTGGTGCATGA
CCCGCAAGCCCGGTGCCTGAACGCGTTAAGTCGACAATCAACCTCTGGATTACAAAATTTGTGAAAGATT
GACTGGTATTCTTAACTATGTTGCTCCTTTTACGCTATGTGGATACGCTGCTTTAATGCCTTTGTATCAT
GCTATTGCTTCCCGTATGGCTTTCATTTTCTCCTCCTTGTATAAATCCTGGTTGCTGTCTCTTTATGAGG
AGTTGTGGCCCGTTGTCAGGCAACGTGGCGTGGTGTGCACTGTGTTTGCTGACGCAACCCCCACTGGTTG
GGGCATTGCCACCACCTGTCAGCTCCTTTCCGGGACTTTCGCTTTCCCCCTCCCTATTGCCACGGCGGAA
CTCATCGCCGCCTGCCTTGCCCGCTGCTGGACAGGGGCTCGGCTGTTGGGCACTGACAATTCCGTGGTGT
TGTCGGGGAAATCATCGTCCTTTCCTTGGCTGCTCGCCTGTGTTGCCACCTGGATTCTGCGCGGGACGTC
CTTCTGCTACGTCCCTTCGGCCCTCAATCCAGCGGACCTTCCTTCCCGCGGCCTGCTGCCGGCTCTGCGG
CCTCTTCCGCGTCTTCGCCTTCGCCCTCAGACGAGTCGGATCTCCCTTTGGGCCGCCTCCCCGCGTCGAC
TTTAAGACCAATGACTTACAAGGCAGCTGTAGATCTTAGCCACTTTTTAAAAGAAAAGGGGGGACTGGAA
GGGCTAATTCACTCCCAACGAAGACAAGATCTGCTTTTTGCTTGTACTGGGTCTCTCTGGTTAGACCAGA
TCTGAGCCTGGGAGCTCTCTGGCTAACTAGGGAACCCACTGCTTAAGCCTCAATAAAGCTTGCCTTGAGT
GCTTCAAGTAGTGTGTGCCCGTCTGTTGTGTGACTCTGGTAACTAGAGATCCCTCAGACCCTTTTAGTCA
GTGTGGAAAATCTCTAGCAGTACGTATAGTAGTTCATGTCATCTTATTATTCAGTATTTATAACTTGCAA
AGAAATGAATATCAGAGAGTGAGAGGAACTTGTTTATTGCAGCTTATAATGGTTACAAATAAAGCAATAG
CATCACAAATTTCACAAATAAAGCATTTTTTTCACTGCATTCTAGTTGTGGTTTGTCCAAACTCATCAAT
GTATCTTATCATGTCTGGCTCTAGCTATCCCGCCCCTAACTCCGCCCATCCCGCCCCTAACTCCGCCCAG
TTCCGCCCATTCTCCGCCCCATGGCTGACTAATTTTTTTTATTTATGCAGAGGCCGAGGCCGCCTCGGCC
TCTGAGCTATTCCAGAAGTAGTGAGGAGGCTTTTTTGGAGGCCTAGGGACGTACCCAATTCGCCCTATAG
TGAGTCGTATTACGCGCGCTCACTGGCCGTCGTTTTACAACGTCGTGACTGGGAAAACCCTGGCGTTACC
CAACTTAATCGCCTTGCAGCACATCCCCCTTTCGCCAGCTGGCGTAATAGCGAAGAGGCCCGCACCGATC
GCCCTTCCCAACAGTTGCGCAGCCTGAATGGCGAATGGG
[124 nt withheld, positions 4940-5063]
C
[91 nt withheld, positions 5065-5155]
A
[49 nt withheld, positions 5157-5205]
CCTTTGACGTTGGAGTCCACGTTCTTT
[37 nt withheld, positions 5233-5269]
ACCCTATCTCGGTCTATTCTTTTGATTTATAAGGGATTTTGCCGATTTCGGCCTATTGGTTAAAAAATGA
GCTGATTTAACAAAAATTTAACGCGAATTTTAACAAAATATTAACGCTTACAATTTAGGTGGCACTTTTC
GGGGAAATGTGCGCGGAACCCCTATTTGTTTATTTTTCTAAATACATTCAAATATGTATCCGCTCATGAG
ACAATAACCCTGATAAATGCTTCAATAATATTGAAAAAGGAAGAGTATGAGTATTCAACATTTCCGTGTC
GCCCTTATTCCCTTTTTTGCGGCATTTTGCCTTCCTGTTTTTGCTCACCCAGAAACGCTGGTGAAAGTAA
AAGATGCTGAAGATCAGTTGGGTGCACGAGTGGGTTACATCGAACTGGATCTCAACAGCGGTAAGATCCT
TGAGAGTTTTCGCCCCGAAGAACGTTTTCCAATGATGAGCACTTTTAAAGTTCTGCTATGTGGCGCGGTA
TTATCCCGTATTGACGCCGGGCAAGAGCAACTCGGTCGCCGCATACACTATTCTCAGAATGACTTGGTTG
AGTACTCACCAGTCACAGAAAAGCATCTTACGGATGGCATGACAGTAAGAGAATTATGCAGTGCTGCCAT
AACCATGAGTGATAACACTGCGGCCAACTTACTTCTGACAACGATCGGAGGACCGAAGGAGCTAACCGCT
TTTTTGCACAACATGGGGGATCATGTAACTCGCCTTGATCGTTGGGAACCGGAGCTGAATGAAGCCATAC
CAAACGACGAGCGTGACACCACGATGCCTGTAGCAATGGCAACAACGTTGCGCAAACTATTAACTGGCGA
ACTACTTACTCTAGCTTCCCGGCAACAATTAATAGACTGGATGGAGGCGGATAAAGTTGCAGGACCACTT
CTGCGCTCGGCCCTTCCGGCTGGCTGGTTTATTGCTGATAAATCTGGAGCCGGTGAGCGTGGGTCTCGCG
GTATCATTGCAGCACTGGGGCCAGATGGTAAGCCCTCCCGTATCGTAGTTATCTACACGACGGGGAGTCA
GGCAACTATGGATGAACGAAATAGACAGATCGCTGAGATAGGTGCCTCACTGATTAAGCATTGGTAACTG
TCAGACCAAGTTTACTCATATATACTTTAGATTGATTTAAAACTTCATTTTTAATTTAAAAGGATCTAGG
TGAAGATCCTTTTTGATAATCTCATGACCAAAATCCCTTAACGTGAGTTTTCGTTCCACTGAGCGTCAGA
CCCCGTAGAAAAGATCAAAGGATCTTCTTGAGATCCTTTTTTTCTGCGCGTAATCTGCTGCTTGCAAACA
AAAAAACCACCGCTACCAGCGGTGGTTTGTTTGCCGGATCAAGAGCTACCAACTCTTTTTCCGAAGGTAA
CTGGCTTCAGCAGAGCGCAGATACCAAATACTGTTCTTCTAGTGTAGCCGTAGTTAGGCCACCACTTCAA
GAACTCTGTAGCACCGCCTACATACCTCGCTCTGCTAATCCTGTTACCAGTGGCTGCTGCCAGTGGCGAT
AAGTCGTGTCTTACCGGGTTGGACTCAAGACGATAGTTACCGGATAAGGCGCAGCGGTCGGGCTGAACGG
GGGGTTCGTGCACACAGCCCAGCTTGGAGCGAACGACCTACACCGAACTGAGATACCTACAGCGTGAGCT
ATGAGAAAGCGCCACGCTTCCCGAAGGGAGAAAGGCGGACAGGTATCCGGTAAGCGGCAGGGTCGGAACA
GGAGAGCGCACGAGGGAGCTTCCAGGGGGAAACGCCTGGTATCTTTATAGTCCTGTCGGGTTTCGCCACC
TCTGACTTGAGCGTCGATTTTTGTGATGCTCGTCAGGGGGGCGGAGCCTATGGAAAAACGCCAGCAACGC
GGCCTTTTTACGGTTCCTGGCCTTTTGCTGGCCTTTTGCTCACATGTTCTTTCCTGCGTTATCCCCTGAT
TCTGTGGATAACCGTATTACCGCCTTTGAGTGAGCTGATACCGCTCGCCGCAGCCGAACGACCGAGCGCA
GC
Features (pLannotate 1.2.2; 28 found; start..end, strand, type, name):
      1..25      +  rep_origin     RSF ori (fragment): Plasmids containing the RSF 1030 origin of replication can be propagated in E. coli cells that contain additional plasmids with compatible origins.
     27..119     +  CDS            lacI (fragment): lac repressor; lacI; The lac repressor binds to the lac operator to inhibit transcription in E. coli. This inhibition can be relieved by adding lactose or isopropyl-β-D-thiogalactopyranoside (IPTG).
    132..153     +  protein_bind   CAP binding site: CAP binding activates transcription in the presence of cAMP. E. coli catabolite activator protein
    168..198     +  promoter       lac promoter: promoter for the E. coli lac operon
    206..222     +  protein_bind   lac operator: The lac repressor binds to the lac operator to inhibit transcription in E. coli. This inhibition can be relieved by adding lactose or isopropyl-β-D-thiogalactopyranoside (IPTG). lac repressor encoded by lacI
    267..285     +  promoter       T3 promoter: promoter for bacteriophage T3 RNA polymerase
    313..539     +  promoter       RSV promoter: Rous sarcoma virus enhancer/promoter
    540..720     +  LTR            5' LTR (truncated): truncated 5' long terminal repeat (LTR) from HIV-1
    767..892     +  misc_feature   HIV-1 Ψ: packaging signal of human immunodeficiency virus type 1
    876..1239    +  CDS            HIV-1 gag (fragment): gag protein from human immunodeficiency virus 1; gag
   1385..1618    +  misc_feature   RRE: The Rev response element (RRE) of HIV-1 allows for Rev-dependent mRNA export from the nucleus to the cytoplasm.
   1995..2021    +  CDS            Rev (fragment): human immunodeficiency virus 1 (HIV-1) Rev protein; rev; enhances nuclear export of unspliced and incompletely spliced viral mRNAs
   2025..2265    +  promoter       U6 promoter: RNA polymerase III promoter for human U6 snRNA
   2312..2379    +  misc_RNA       tracrRNA (fragment): trans-activating CRISPR RNA for the Streptococcus pyogenes CRISPR/Cas9 system
   2428..2545    +  misc_feature   cPPT/CTS: central polypurine tract and central termination sequence of HIV-1
   2614..2825    +  promoter       EF-1α core promoter: core promoter for human elongation factor EF-1α
   2851..3450    +  CDS            PuroR (fragment): puromycin N-acetyltransferase; pac from Streptomyces; confers resistance to puromycin
   3466..4054    +  misc_feature   WPRE: woodchuck hepatitis virus posttranscriptional regulatory element
   4105..4124    +  misc_feature   cPPT/CTS (fragment): central polypurine tract and central termination sequence of HIV-1
   4126..4359    +  LTR            3' LTR (ΔU3): self-inactivating 3' long terminal repeat (LTR) from HIV-1
   4437..4558    +  polyA_signal   SV40 poly(A) signal: SV40 polyadenylation signal
   4598..4733    +  rep_origin     SV40 ori: SV40 origin of replication
   4754..4772    -  promoter       T7 promoter: promoter for bacteriophage T7 RNA polymerase
   4780..4935    +  CDS            lacZα (fragment): LacZα fragment of β-galactosidase; lacZ fragment
   4940..5368    +  rep_origin     f1 ori (sequence partly withheld): f1 bacteriophage origin of replication; arrow indicates direction of (+) strand synthesis
   5421..5525    +  promoter       AmpR promoter: bla
   5526..6386    +  CDS            AmpR: β-lactamase; bla; confers resistance to ampicillin, carbenicillin, and related antibiotics
   6557..7145    +  rep_origin     ori: high-copy-number ColE1/pMB1/pBR322/pUC origin of replication
