[The description below was written by a language model from this plasmid's Addgene catalogue record and pLannotate feature annotations shown in this document.]
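Description:
NCAPD2 E7.2 gRNA is a third-generation lentiviral CRISPR guide plasmid built on the pLenti-sgRNA backbone and designed to deliver a single guide RNA against human NCAPD2. It is propagated in E. coli through a high-copy ColE1/pUC-type origin with ampicillin selection (AmpR, β-lactamase). An f1 origin and remnants of a lac/lacZα cloning region with T3 and T7 promoters are also present. The catalogue lists the backbone without insert at 9151 bp, whereas the sequenced record is 7,301 nt. This is consistent with loss of a stuffer fragment when the guide oligo was cloned between two BsmBI sites, both of which were destroyed, although the record does not explain the difference.

The viral cassette begins with an RSV promoter fused to a truncated HIV-1 5' LTR, making genomic RNA production Tat-independent. This is followed by the Ψ packaging signal with a gag fragment, the Rev response element for nuclear export, and a cPPT/CTS. The cassette ends in a ΔU3 self-inactivating 3' LTR with an SV40 polyadenylation signal downstream. Within this frame, a human U6 RNA polymerase III promoter drives the NCAPD2 spacer joined to the Streptococcus pyogenes Cas9 guide scaffold (annotated as a tracrRNA fragment). A separate EF-1α core promoter expresses puromycin N-acetyltransferase, stabilised by a WPRE, so that transduced cells can be selected with puromycin. No Cas9 coding sequence is annotated, so the nuclease must come from another source, such as a Cas9-expressing cell line. The plasmid belongs to a guide series (pKMKO) used to generate knockouts of cell-cycle genes in human cells.
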