Addgene plasmid #90778: NCAPD2 E7.2 gRNA
Purpose: 3rd generation lentiviral gRNA plasmid targeting human NCAPD2
Depositing lab: Iain Cheeseman. Depositing organization: Whitehead Institute for Biomedical Research. Publication: Large-Scale Analysis of CRISPR/Cas9 Cell-Cycle Knockouts Reveals the Diversity of p53-Dependent Responses to Cell-Cycle Defects. McKinley KL, Cheeseman IM. Dev Cell. 2017 Feb 27;40(4):405-420.e2. doi: 10.1016/j.devcel.2017.01.012. Epub 2017 Feb 16. PubMed 28216383.
Backbone
  Vector backbone: pLenti-sgRNA
  Backbone manufacturer: Eric Lander & David Sabatini labs (Addgene plasmid #71409)
  Backbone size w/o insert (bp): 9151
  Vector type: Lentiviral, CRISPR
  Selectable markers: Puromycin
Growth in bacteria
  Bacterial resistance: Ampicillin, 100 μg/mL
  Growth temperature: 37°C
  Growth strain: NEB Stable
  Copy number: Unknown
Gene/Insert
  Gene/Insert name: NCAPD2 (Guide Designation E7.2) (alt name: pKMKO series)
  gRNA/shRNA sequence: CACCGCAGATGGAACTCATACATT
  Species: H. sapiens (human)
  Promoter: U6
  Cloning method: Restriction Enzyme; 5′ cloning site BsmBI (destroyed during cloning); 3′ cloning site BsmBI (destroyed during cloning)
  Sequencing primers: 5′ hU6-F (5'-GAGGGCCTATTTCCCATGATT-3'); 3′ EF1a-R (5'-CACGGCGACTACTGCACTTA-3')
Terms and licenses: Academic/Nonprofit Terms; Industry Terms: Not Available to Industry
Depositor comments: Please note that gRNA target sequence listed is not strictly the 20nt spacer sequence, but also contains the 5' BsmBI overhang. For more information about knockout human cell lines generated using this plasmid, please see http://cellcycleknockouts.wi.mit.edu/ .
How to cite: NCAPD2 E7.2 gRNA was a gift from Iain Cheeseman (Addgene plasmid # 90778 ; http://n2t.net/addgene:90778 ; RRID:Addgene_90778)
